Addgene plasmid #125649: pCMV-ABEmax(TadA E59A, TadA*E59A)
Purpose: pCMV-ABEmax(TadA E59A, TadA*E59A) in mammalian cells
Depositing lab: David Liu. Depositing organization: Broad Institute. Publication: Analysis and minimization of cellular RNA editing by DNA adenine base editors. Rees HA, Wilson C, Doman JL, Liu DR. Sci Adv. 2019 May 8;5(5):eaax5717. doi: 10.1126/sciadv.aax5717. eCollection 2019 May. PubMed 31086823.
Backbone
  Vector backbone: CMV
  Vector type: Mammalian Expression
Growth in bacteria
  Bacterial resistance: Ampicillin, 100 μg/mL
  Growth temperature: 37°C
  Growth strain: DH5alpha
  Copy number: Unknown
Gene/Insert
  Gene/Insert name: ABEmax(TadA E59A TadA* E59A)
  Species: H. sapiens (human)
Terms and licenses: Academic/Nonprofit Terms; Industry Terms: Not Available to Industry
How to cite: pCMV-ABEmax(TadA E59A, TadA*E59A) was a gift from David Liu (Addgene plasmid # 125649 ; http://n2t.net/addgene:125649 ; RRID:Addgene_125649)
