[The description below was written by a language model from this plasmid's Addgene catalogue record and pLannotate feature annotations shown in this document.]
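Description:
pCMV-ABEmax(TadA E59A, TadA*E59A) is an 8,811 bp mammalian expression plasmid encoding a variant of the ABEmax adenine base editor. It is propagated in E. coli through a high-copy ColE1/pUC-type origin and selected with ampicillin via the β-lactamase gene and its native promoter. The backbone also retains lac promoter/operator, CAP site, lacI, SV40 promoter and pBR322 bom fragments, which appear to be cloning remnants. No mammalian selection marker is annotated, so the plasmid is suited to transient transfection. The depositor sequence and the repository's sequencing result have the same length and the same set of features, differing only in where numbering of the circle begins.

The payload is a single open reading frame driven by the human CMV immediate-early enhancer and promoter and terminated by the bovine growth hormone polyadenylation signal. A T7 promoter upstream of the coding region could also support in vitro transcription. The frame contains two tandem copies of E. coli TadA, a tRNA adenosine deaminase, followed by Streptococcus pyogenes Cas9. The Cas9 is annotated in two contiguous segments, the N-terminal one carrying D10A, which is consistent with the nickase used in adenine base editors. In the ABEmax architecture the first TadA is wild type and the second (TadA*) is the evolved DNA-editing deaminase. According to the construct name, both carry E59A here, a substitution generally understood to abolish deaminase catalysis, although the record does not state its effect. Linkers and nuclear localization signals are not annotated, and no guide RNA cassette is present, so a guide must be supplied separately.

The associated publication concerns analysis and minimization of cellular RNA editing by DNA adenine base editors, so this construct probably serves as a deaminase-mutant comparison or control in that work.
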