Features (pLannotate 1.2.2; 18 found; start..end, strand, type, name):
    132..335     +  promoter       CMV promoter: human cytomegalovirus (CMV) immediate early promoter
    377..395     +  promoter       T7 promoter: promoter for bacteriophage T7 RNA polymerase
    466..942     +  CDS            tadA: TADA_ECOLI - Also known as yfhC. Experimental evidence at protein level: Swiss-Prot protein existence level 1. Catalyzes the deamination of adenosine to inosine at the wobble position 34 of tRNA(Arg2). Essential for cell viability. From Escherichia coli (strain K12).
   1063..1554    +  CDS            tadA: TADA_ECOLI - Also known as yfhC. Experimental evidence at protein level: Swiss-Prot protein existence level 1. Catalyzes the deamination of adenosine to inosine at the wobble position 34 of tRNA(Arg2). Essential for cell viability. From Escherichia coli (strain K12).
   1654..3255    +  CDS            dCas9(N): N-terminal portion of catalytically inactive Streptococcus pyogenes dCas9 carrying the D10A mutation (Zetsche et al., 2015)
   3256..5750    +  CDS            Cas9(C) (fragment): C-terminal portion of Streptococcus pyogenes Cas9 (Zetsche et al., 2015)
   5872..6096    +  polyA_signal   bGH poly(A) signal: bovine growth hormone polyadenylation signal
   6100..6121    +  promoter       SV40 promoter (fragment): SV40 enhancer and early promoter
   6126..6142    +  misc_feature   MCS (fragment): pBluescript multiple cloning site
   6191..6207    -  protein_bind   lac operator: The lac repressor binds to the lac operator to inhibit transcription in E. coli. This inhibition can be relieved by adding lactose or isopropyl-β-D-thiogalactopyranoside (IPTG). lac repressor encoded by lacI
   6215..6245    -  promoter       lac promoter: promoter for the E. coli lac operon
   6260..6281    -  protein_bind   CAP binding site: CAP binding activates transcription in the presence of cAMP. E. coli catabolite activator protein
   6294..6386    -  CDS            lacI (fragment): lac repressor; lacI; The lac repressor binds to the lac operator to inhibit transcription in E. coli. This inhibition can be relieved by adding lactose or isopropyl-β-D-thiogalactopyranoside (IPTG).
   6569..7157    -  rep_origin     ori: high-copy-number ColE1/pMB1/pBR322/pUC origin of replication
   7328..8188    -  CDS            AmpR: β-lactamase; bla; confers resistance to ampicillin, carbenicillin, and related antibiotics
   8189..8293    -  promoter       AmpR promoter: bla
   8364..8408    -  misc_feature   bom (fragment): basis of mobility region from pBR322
   8563..131     +  enhancer       CMV enhancer (across the origin): human cytomegalovirus immediate early enhancer
>Addgene plasmid #125649 | pCMV-ABEmax(TadA E59A, TadA*E59A) | depositor full sequence | sequence record 240554 | pCMV-ABEmax(TadA E59A, TadA*E59A) sequence 8811 bps
ATATGCCAAGTACGCCCCCTATTGACGTCAATGACGGTAAATGGCCCGCCTGGCATTATGCCCAGTACAT
GACCTTATGGGACTTTCCTACTTGGCAGTACATCTACGTATTAGTCATCGCTATTACCATGGTGATGCGG
TTTTGGCAGTACATCAATGGGCGTGGATAGCGGTTTGACTCACGGGGATTTCCAAGTCTCCACCCCATTG
ACGTCAATGGGAGTTTGTTTTGGCACCAAAATCAACGGGACTTTCCAAAATGTCGTAACAACTCCGCCCC
ATTGACGCAAATGGGCGGTAGGCGTGTACGGTGGGAGGTCTATATAAGCAGAGCTGGTTTAGTGAACCGT
CAGATCCGCTAGAGATCCGCGGCCGCTAATACGACTCACTATAGGGAGAGCCGCCACCATGAAACGGACA
GCCGACGGAAGCGAGTTCGAGTCACCAAAGAAGAAGCGGAAAGTCTCTGAAGTCGAGTTTAGCCACGAGT
ATTGGATGAGGCACGCACTGACCCTGGCAAAGCGAGCATGGGATGAAAGAGAAGTCCCCGTGGGCGCCGT
GCTGGTGCACAACAATAGAGTGATCGGAGAGGGATGGAACAGGCCAATCGGCCGCCACGACCCTACCGCA
CACGCAGCGATCATGGCACTGAGGCAGGGAGGCCTGGTCATGCAGAATTACCGCCTGATCGATGCCACCC
TGTATGTGACACTGGAGCCATGCGTGATGTGCGCAGGAGCAATGATCCACAGCAGGATCGGAAGAGTGGT
GTTCGGAGCACGGGACGCCAAGACCGGCGCAGCAGGCTCCCTGATGGATGTGCTGCACCACCCCGGCATG
AACCACCGGGTGGAGATCACAGAGGGAATCCTGGCAGACGAGTGCGCCGCCCTGCTGAGCGATTTCTTTA
GAATGCGGAGACAGGAGATCAAGGCCCAGAAGAAGGCACAGAGCTCCACCGACTCTGGAGGATCTAGCGG
AGGATCCTCTGGAAGCGAGACACCAGGCACAAGCGAGTCCGCCACACCAGAGAGCTCCGGCGGCTCCTCC
GGAGGATCCTCTGAGGTGGAGTTTTCCCACGAGTACTGGATGAGACATGCCCTGACCCTGGCCAAGAGGG
CACGCGATGAGAGGGAGGTGCCTGTGGGAGCCGTGCTGGTGCTGAACAATAGAGTGATCGGCGAGGGCTG
GAACAGAGCCATCGGCCTGCACGACCCAACAGCCCATGCCGCAATTATGGCCCTGAGACAGGGCGGCCTG
GTCATGCAGAACTACAGACTGATTGACGCCACCCTGTACGTGACATTCGAGCCTTGCGTGATGTGCGCCG
GCGCCATGATCCACTCTAGGATCGGCCGCGTGGTGTTTGGCGTGAGGAACGCAAAAACCGGCGCCGCAGG
CTCCCTGATGGACGTGCTGCACTACCCCGGCATGAATCACCGCGTCGAAATTACCGAGGGAATCCTGGCA
GATGAATGTGCCGCCCTGCTGTGCTATTTCTTTCGGATGCCTAGACAGGTGTTCAATGCTCAGAAGAAGG
CCCAGAGCTCCACCGACTCCGGAGGATCTAGCGGAGGCTCCTCTGGCTCTGAGACACCTGGCACAAGCGA
GAGCGCAACACCTGAAAGCAGCGGGGGCAGCAGCGGGGGGTCAGACAAGAAGTACAGCATCGGCCTGGCC
ATCGGCACCAACTCTGTGGGCTGGGCCGTGATCACCGACGAGTACAAGGTGCCCAGCAAGAAATTCAAGG
TGCTGGGCAACACCGACCGGCACAGCATCAAGAAGAACCTGATCGGAGCCCTGCTGTTCGACAGCGGCGA
AACAGCCGAGGCCACCCGGCTGAAGAGAACCGCCAGAAGAAGATACACCAGACGGAAGAACCGGATCTGC
TATCTGCAAGAGATCTTCAGCAACGAGATGGCCAAGGTGGACGACAGCTTCTTCCACAGACTGGAAGAGT
CCTTCCTGGTGGAAGAGGATAAGAAGCACGAGCGGCACCCCATCTTCGGCAACATCGTGGACGAGGTGGC
CTACCACGAGAAGTACCCCACCATCTACCACCTGAGAAAGAAACTGGTGGACAGCACCGACAAGGCCGAC
CTGCGGCTGATCTATCTGGCCCTGGCCCACATGATCAAGTTCCGGGGCCACTTCCTGATCGAGGGCGACC
TGAACCCCGACAACAGCGACGTGGACAAGCTGTTCATCCAGCTGGTGCAGACCTACAACCAGCTGTTCGA
GGAAAACCCCATCAACGCCAGCGGCGTGGACGCCAAGGCCATCCTGTCTGCCAGACTGAGCAAGAGCAGA
CGGCTGGAAAATCTGATCGCCCAGCTGCCCGGCGAGAAGAAGAATGGCCTGTTCGGAAACCTGATTGCCC
TGAGCCTGGGCCTGACCCCCAACTTCAAGAGCAACTTCGACCTGGCCGAGGATGCCAAACTGCAGCTGAG
CAAGGACACCTACGACGACGACCTGGACAACCTGCTGGCCCAGATCGGCGACCAGTACGCCGACCTGTTT
CTGGCCGCCAAGAACCTGTCCGACGCCATCCTGCTGAGCGACATCCTGAGAGTGAACACCGAGATCACCA
AGGCCCCCCTGAGCGCCTCTATGATCAAGAGATACGACGAGCACCACCAGGACCTGACCCTGCTGAAAGC
TCTCGTGCGGCAGCAGCTGCCTGAGAAGTACAAAGAGATTTTCTTCGACCAGAGCAAGAACGGCTACGCC
GGCTACATTGACGGCGGAGCCAGCCAGGAAGAGTTCTACAAGTTCATCAAGCCCATCCTGGAAAAGATGG
ACGGCACCGAGGAACTGCTCGTGAAGCTGAACAGAGAGGACCTGCTGCGGAAGCAGCGGACCTTCGACAA
CGGCAGCATCCCCCACCAGATCCACCTGGGAGAGCTGCACGCCATTCTGCGGCGGCAGGAAGATTTTTAC
CCATTCCTGAAGGACAACCGGGAAAAGATCGAGAAGATCCTGACCTTCCGCATCCCCTACTACGTGGGCC
CTCTGGCCAGGGGAAACAGCAGATTCGCCTGGATGACCAGAAAGAGCGAGGAAACCATCACCCCCTGGAA
CTTCGAGGAAGTGGTGGACAAGGGCGCTTCCGCCCAGAGCTTCATCGAGCGGATGACCAACTTCGATAAG
AACCTGCCCAACGAGAAGGTGCTGCCCAAGCACAGCCTGCTGTACGAGTACTTCACCGTGTATAACGAGC
TGACCAAAGTGAAATACGTGACCGAGGGAATGAGAAAGCCCGCCTTCCTGAGCGGCGAGCAGAAAAAGGC
CATCGTGGACCTGCTGTTCAAGACCAACCGGAAAGTGACCGTGAAGCAGCTGAAAGAGGACTACTTCAAG
AAAATCGAGTGCTTCGACTCCGTGGAAATCTCCGGCGTGGAAGATCGGTTCAACGCCTCCCTGGGCACAT
ACCACGATCTGCTGAAAATTATCAAGGACAAGGACTTCCTGGACAATGAGGAAAACGAGGACATTCTGGA
AGATATCGTGCTGACCCTGACACTGTTTGAGGACAGAGAGATGATCGAGGAACGGCTGAAAACCTATGCC
CACCTGTTCGACGACAAAGTGATGAAGCAGCTGAAGCGGCGGAGATACACCGGCTGGGGCAGGCTGAGCC
GGAAGCTGATCAACGGCATCCGGGACAAGCAGTCCGGCAAGACAATCCTGGATTTCCTGAAGTCCGACGG
CTTCGCCAACAGAAACTTCATGCAGCTGATCCACGACGACAGCCTGACCTTTAAAGAGGACATCCAGAAA
GCCCAGGTGTCCGGCCAGGGCGATAGCCTGCACGAGCACATTGCCAATCTGGCCGGCAGCCCCGCCATTA
AGAAGGGCATCCTGCAGACAGTGAAGGTGGTGGACGAGCTCGTGAAAGTGATGGGCCGGCACAAGCCCGA
GAACATCGTGATCGAAATGGCCAGAGAGAACCAGACCACCCAGAAGGGACAGAAGAACAGCCGCGAGAGA
ATGAAGCGGATCGAAGAGGGCATCAAAGAGCTGGGCAGCCAGATCCTGAAAGAACACCCCGTGGAAAACA
CCCAGCTGCAGAACGAGAAGCTGTACCTGTACTACCTGCAGAATGGGCGGGATATGTACGTGGACCAGGA
ACTGGACATCAACCGGCTGTCCGACTACGATGTGGACCATATCGTGCCTCAGAGCTTTCTGAAGGACGAC
TCCATCGACAACAAGGTGCTGACCAGAAGCGACAAGAACCGGGGCAAGAGCGACAACGTGCCCTCCGAAG
AGGTCGTGAAGAAGATGAAGAACTACTGGCGGCAGCTGCTGAACGCCAAGCTGATTACCCAGAGAAAGTT
CGACAATCTGACCAAGGCCGAGAGAGGCGGCCTGAGCGAACTGGATAAGGCCGGCTTCATCAAGAGACAG
CTGGTGGAAACCCGGCAGATCACAAAGCACGTGGCACAGATCCTGGACTCCCGGATGAACACTAAGTACG
ACGAGAATGACAAGCTGATCCGGGAAGTGAAAGTGATCACCCTGAAGTCCAAGCTGGTGTCCGATTTCCG
GAAGGATTTCCAGTTTTACAAAGTGCGCGAGATCAACAACTACCACCACGCCCACGACGCCTACCTGAAC
GCCGTCGTGGGAACCGCCCTGATCAAAAAGTACCCTAAGCTGGAAAGCGAGTTCGTGTACGGCGACTACA
AGGTGTACGACGTGCGGAAGATGATCGCCAAGAGCGAGCAGGAAATCGGCAAGGCTACCGCCAAGTACTT
CTTCTACAGCAACATCATGAACTTTTTCAAGACCGAGATTACCCTGGCCAACGGCGAGATCCGGAAGCGG
CCTCTGATCGAGACAAACGGCGAAACCGGGGAGATCGTGTGGGATAAGGGCCGGGATTTTGCCACCGTGC
GGAAAGTGCTGAGCATGCCCCAAGTGAATATCGTGAAAAAGACCGAGGTGCAGACAGGCGGCTTCAGCAA
AGAGTCTATCCTGCCCAAGAGGAACAGCGATAAGCTGATCGCCAGAAAGAAGGACTGGGACCCTAAGAAG
TACGGCGGCTTCGACAGCCCCACCGTGGCCTATTCTGTGCTGGTGGTGGCCAAAGTGGAAAAGGGCAAGT
CCAAGAAACTGAAGAGTGTGAAAGAGCTGCTGGGGATCACCATCATGGAAAGAAGCAGCTTCGAGAAGAA
TCCCATCGACTTTCTGGAAGCCAAGGGCTACAAAGAAGTGAAAAAGGACCTGATCATCAAGCTGCCTAAG
TACTCCCTGTTCGAGCTGGAAAACGGCCGGAAGAGAATGCTGGCCTCTGCCGGCGAACTGCAGAAGGGAA
ACGAACTGGCCCTGCCCTCCAAATATGTGAACTTCCTGTACCTGGCCAGCCACTATGAGAAGCTGAAGGG
CTCCCCCGAGGATAATGAGCAGAAACAGCTGTTTGTGGAACAGCACAAGCACTACCTGGACGAGATCATC
GAGCAGATCAGCGAGTTCTCCAAGAGAGTGATCCTGGCCGACGCTAATCTGGACAAAGTGCTGTCCGCCT
ACAACAAGCACCGGGATAAGCCCATCAGAGAGCAGGCCGAGAATATCATCCACCTGTTTACCCTGACCAA
TCTGGGAGCCCCTGCCGCCTTCAAGTACTTTGACACCACCATCGACCGGAAGAGGTACACCAGCACCAAA
GAGGTGCTGGACGCCACCCTGATCCACCAGAGCATCACCGGCCTGTACGAGACACGGATCGACCTGTCTC
AGCTGGGAGGTGACTCTGGCGGCTCAAAAAGAACCGCCGACGGCAGCGAATTCGAGCCCAAGAAGAAGAG
GAAAGTCTAACCGGTCATCATCACCATCACCATTGAGTTTAAACCCGCTGATCAGCCTCGACTGTGCCTT
CTAGTTGCCAGCCATCTGTTGTTTGCCCCTCCCCCGTGCCTTCCTTGACCCTGGAAGGTGCCACTCCCAC
TGTCCTTTCCTAATAAAATGAGGAAATTGCATCGCATTGTCTGAGTAGGTGTCATTCTATTCTGGGGGGT
GGGGTGGGGCAGGACAGCAAGGGGGAGGATTGGGAAGACAATAGCAGGCATGCTGGGGATGCGGTGGGCT
CTATGGCTTCTGAGGCGGAAAGAACCAGCTGGGGCTCGATACCGTCGACCTCTAGCTAGAGCTTGGCGTA
ATCATGGTCATAGCTGTTTCCTGTGTGAAATTGTTATCCGCTCACAATTCCACACAACATACGAGCCGGA
AGCATAAAGTGTAAAGCCTAGGGTGCCTAATGAGTGAGCTAACTCACATTAATTGCGTTGCGCTCACTGC
CCGCTTTCCAGTCGGGAAACCTGTCGTGCCAGCTGCATTAATGAATCGGCCAACGCGCGGGGAGAGGCGG
TTTGCGTATTGGGCGCTCTTCCGCTTCCTCGCTCACTGACTCGCTGCGCTCGGTCGTTCGGCTGCGGCGA
GCGGTATCAGCTCACTCAAAGGCGGTAATACGGTTATCCACAGAATCAGGGGATAACGCAGGAAAGAACA
TGTGAGCAAAAGGCCAGCAAAAGGCCAGGAACCGTAAAAAGGCCGCGTTGCTGGCGTTTTTCCATAGGCT
CCGCCCCCCTGACGAGCATCACAAAAATCGACGCTCAAGTCAGAGGTGGCGAAACCCGACAGGACTATAA
AGATACCAGGCGTTTCCCCCTGGAAGCTCCCTCGTGCGCTCTCCTGTTCCGACCCTGCCGCTTACCGGAT
ACCTGTCCGCCTTTCTCCCTTCGGGAAGCGTGGCGCTTTCTCATAGCTCACGCTGTAGGTATCTCAGTTC
GGTGTAGGTCGTTCGCTCCAAGCTGGGCTGTGTGCACGAACCCCCCGTTCAGCCCGACCGCTGCGCCTTA
TCCGGTAACTATCGTCTTGAGTCCAACCCGGTAAGACACGACTTATCGCCACTGGCAGCAGCCACTGGTA
ACAGGATTAGCAGAGCGAGGTATGTAGGCGGTGCTACAGAGTTCTTGAAGTGGTGGCCTAACTACGGCTA
CACTAGAAGAACAGTATTTGGTATCTGCGCTCTGCTGAAGCCAGTTACCTTCGGAAAAAGAGTTGGTAGC
TCTTGATCCGGCAAACAAACCACCGCTGGTAGCGGTGGTTTTTTTGTTTGCAAGCAGCAGATTACGCGCA
GAAAAAAAGGATCTCAAGAAGATCCTTTGATCTTTTCTACGGGGTCTGACGCTCAGTGGAACGAAAACTC
ACGTTAAGGGATTTTGGTCATGAGATTATCAAAAAGGATCTTCACCTAGATCCTTTTAAATTAAAAATGA
AGTTTTAAATCAATCTAAAGTATATATGAGTAAACTTGGTCTGACAGTTACCAATGCTTAATCAGTGAGG
CACCTATCTCAGCGATCTGTCTATTTCGTTCATCCATAGTTGCCTGACTCCCCGTCGTGTAGATAACTAC
GATACGGGAGGGCTTACCATCTGGCCCCAGTGCTGCAATGATACCGCGAGACCCACGCTCACCGGCTCCA
GATTTATCAGCAATAAACCAGCCAGCCGGAAGGGCCGAGCGCAGAAGTGGTCCTGCAACTTTATCCGCCT
CCATCCAGTCTATTAATTGTTGCCGGGAAGCTAGAGTAAGTAGTTCGCCAGTTAATAGTTTGCGCAACGT
TGTTGCCATTGCTACAGGCATCGTGGTGTCACGCTCGTCGTTTGGTATGGCTTCATTCAGCTCCGGTTCC
CAACGATCAAGGCGAGTTACATGATCCCCCATGTTGTGCAAAAAAGCGGTTAGCTCCTTCGGTCCTCCGA
TCGTTGTCAGAAGTAAGTTGGCCGCAGTGTTATCACTCATGGTTATGGCAGCACTGCATAATTCTCTTAC
TGTCATGCCATCCGTAAGATGCTTTTCTGTGACTGGTGAGTACTCAACCAAGTCATTCTGAGAATAGTGT
ATGCGGCGACCGAGTTGCTCTTGCCCGGCGTCAATACGGGATAATACCGCGCCACATAGCAGAACTTTAA
AAGTGCTCATCATTGGAAAACGTTCTTCGGGGCGAAAACTCTCAAGGATCTTACCGCTGTTGAGATCCAG
TTCGATGTAACCCACTCGTGCACCCAACTGATCTTCAGCATCTTTTACTTTCACCAGCGTTTCTGGGTGA
GCAAAAACAGGAAGGCAAAATGCCGCAAAAAAGGGAATAAGGGCGACACGGAAATGTTGAATACTCATAC
TCTTCCTTTTTCAATATTATTGAAGCATTTATCAGGGTTATTGTCTCATGAGCGGATACATATTTGAATG
TATTTAGAAAAATAAACAAATAGGGGTTCCGCGCACATTTCCCCGAAAAGTGCCACCTGACGTCGACGGA
TCGGGAGATCGATCTCCCGATCCCCTAGGGTCGACTCTCAGTACAATCTGCTCTGATGCCGCATAGTTAA
GCCAGTATCTGCTCCCTGCTTGTGTGTTGGAGGTCGCTGAGTAGTGCGCGAGCAAAATTTAAGCTACAAC
AAGGCAAGGCTTGACCGACAATTGCATGAAGAATCTGCTTAGGGTTAGGCGTTTTGCGCTGCTTCGCGAT
GTACGGGCCAGATATACGCGTTGACATTGATTATTGACTAGTTATTAATAGTAATCAATTACGGGGTCAT
TAGTTCATAGCCCATATATGGAGTTCCGCGTTACATAACTTACGGTAAATGGCCCGCCTGGCTGACCGCC
CAACGACCCCCGCCCATTGACGTCAATAATGACGTATGTTCCCATAGTAACGCCAATAGGGACTTTCCAT
TGACGTCAATGGGTGGAGTATTTACGGTAAACTGCCCACTTGGCAGTACATCAAGTGTATC
