Features (pLannotate 1.2.2; 18 found; start..end, strand, type, name):
     74..453     +  enhancer       CMV enhancer: human cytomegalovirus immediate early enhancer
    454..657     +  promoter       CMV promoter: human cytomegalovirus (CMV) immediate early promoter
    699..717     +  promoter       T7 promoter: promoter for bacteriophage T7 RNA polymerase
    788..1264    +  CDS            tadA: TADA_ECOLI - Also known as yfhC. Experimental evidence at protein level: Swiss-Prot protein existence level 1. Catalyzes the deamination of adenosine to inosine at the wobble position 34 of tRNA(Arg2). Essential for cell viability. From Escherichia coli (strain K12).
   1385..1876    +  CDS            tadA: TADA_ECOLI - Also known as yfhC. Experimental evidence at protein level: Swiss-Prot protein existence level 1. Catalyzes the deamination of adenosine to inosine at the wobble position 34 of tRNA(Arg2). Essential for cell viability. From Escherichia coli (strain K12).
   1976..3577    +  CDS            dCas9(N): N-terminal portion of catalytically inactive Streptococcus pyogenes dCas9 carrying the D10A mutation (Zetsche et al., 2015)
   3578..6072    +  CDS            Cas9(C) (fragment): C-terminal portion of Streptococcus pyogenes Cas9 (Zetsche et al., 2015)
   6194..6418    +  polyA_signal   bGH poly(A) signal: bovine growth hormone polyadenylation signal
   6422..6443    +  promoter       SV40 promoter (fragment): SV40 enhancer and early promoter
   6448..6464    +  misc_feature   MCS (fragment): pBluescript multiple cloning site
   6513..6529    -  protein_bind   lac operator: The lac repressor binds to the lac operator to inhibit transcription in E. coli. This inhibition can be relieved by adding lactose or isopropyl-β-D-thiogalactopyranoside (IPTG). lac repressor encoded by lacI
   6537..6567    -  promoter       lac promoter: promoter for the E. coli lac operon
   6582..6603    -  protein_bind   CAP binding site: CAP binding activates transcription in the presence of cAMP. E. coli catabolite activator protein
   6616..6708    -  CDS            lacI (fragment): lac repressor; lacI; The lac repressor binds to the lac operator to inhibit transcription in E. coli. This inhibition can be relieved by adding lactose or isopropyl-β-D-thiogalactopyranoside (IPTG).
   6891..7479    -  rep_origin     ori: high-copy-number ColE1/pMB1/pBR322/pUC origin of replication
   7650..8510    -  CDS            AmpR: β-lactamase; bla; confers resistance to ampicillin, carbenicillin, and related antibiotics
   8511..8615    -  promoter       AmpR promoter: bla
   8686..8730    -  misc_feature   bom (fragment): basis of mobility region from pBR322
>Addgene plasmid #125649 | pCMV-ABEmax(TadA E59A, TadA*E59A) | addgene full sequence | sequence record 244303 | Addgene NGS Result
AATTGCATGAAGAATCTGCTTAGGGTTAGGCGTTTTGCGCTGCTTCGCGATGTACGGGCCAGATATACGC
GTTGACATTGATTATTGACTAGTTATTAATAGTAATCAATTACGGGGTCATTAGTTCATAGCCCATATAT
GGAGTTCCGCGTTACATAACTTACGGTAAATGGCCCGCCTGGCTGACCGCCCAACGACCCCCGCCCATTG
ACGTCAATAATGACGTATGTTCCCATAGTAACGCCAATAGGGACTTTCCATTGACGTCAATGGGTGGAGT
ATTTACGGTAAACTGCCCACTTGGCAGTACATCAAGTGTATCATATGCCAAGTACGCCCCCTATTGACGT
CAATGACGGTAAATGGCCCGCCTGGCATTATGCCCAGTACATGACCTTATGGGACTTTCCTACTTGGCAG
TACATCTACGTATTAGTCATCGCTATTACCATGGTGATGCGGTTTTGGCAGTACATCAATGGGCGTGGAT
AGCGGTTTGACTCACGGGGATTTCCAAGTCTCCACCCCATTGACGTCAATGGGAGTTTGTTTTGGCACCA
AAATCAACGGGACTTTCCAAAATGTCGTAACAACTCCGCCCCATTGACGCAAATGGGCGGTAGGCGTGTA
CGGTGGGAGGTCTATATAAGCAGAGCTGGTTTAGTGAACCGTCAGATCCGCTAGAGATCCGCGGCCGCTA
ATACGACTCACTATAGGGAGAGCCGCCACCATGAAACGGACAGCCGACGGAAGCGAGTTCGAGTCACCAA
AGAAGAAGCGGAAAGTCTCTGAAGTCGAGTTTAGCCACGAGTATTGGATGAGGCACGCACTGACCCTGGC
AAAGCGAGCATGGGATGAAAGAGAAGTCCCCGTGGGCGCCGTGCTGGTGCACAACAATAGAGTGATCGGA
GAGGGATGGAACAGGCCAATCGGCCGCCACGACCCTACCGCACACGCAGCGATCATGGCACTGAGGCAGG
GAGGCCTGGTCATGCAGAATTACCGCCTGATCGATGCCACCCTGTATGTGACACTGGAGCCATGCGTGAT
GTGCGCAGGAGCAATGATCCACAGCAGGATCGGAAGAGTGGTGTTCGGAGCACGGGACGCCAAGACCGGC
GCAGCAGGCTCCCTGATGGATGTGCTGCACCACCCCGGCATGAACCACCGGGTGGAGATCACAGAGGGAA
TCCTGGCAGACGAGTGCGCCGCCCTGCTGAGCGATTTCTTTAGAATGCGGAGACAGGAGATCAAGGCCCA
GAAGAAGGCACAGAGCTCCACCGACTCTGGAGGATCTAGCGGAGGATCCTCTGGAAGCGAGACACCAGGC
ACAAGCGAGTCCGCCACACCAGAGAGCTCCGGCGGCTCCTCCGGAGGATCCTCTGAGGTGGAGTTTTCCC
ACGAGTACTGGATGAGACATGCCCTGACCCTGGCCAAGAGGGCACGCGATGAGAGGGAGGTGCCTGTGGG
AGCCGTGCTGGTGCTGAACAATAGAGTGATCGGCGAGGGCTGGAACAGAGCCATCGGCCTGCACGACCCA
ACAGCCCATGCCGCAATTATGGCCCTGAGACAGGGCGGCCTGGTCATGCAGAACTACAGACTGATTGACG
CCACCCTGTACGTGACATTCGAGCCTTGCGTGATGTGCGCCGGCGCCATGATCCACTCTAGGATCGGCCG
CGTGGTGTTTGGCGTGAGGAACGCAAAAACCGGCGCCGCAGGCTCCCTGATGGACGTGCTGCACTACCCC
GGCATGAATCACCGCGTCGAAATTACCGAGGGAATCCTGGCAGATGAATGTGCCGCCCTGCTGTGCTATT
TCTTTCGGATGCCTAGACAGGTGTTCAATGCTCAGAAGAAGGCCCAGAGCTCCACCGACTCCGGAGGATC
TAGCGGAGGCTCCTCTGGCTCTGAGACACCTGGCACAAGCGAGAGCGCAACACCTGAAAGCAGCGGGGGC
AGCAGCGGGGGGTCAGACAAGAAGTACAGCATCGGCCTGGCCATCGGCACCAACTCTGTGGGCTGGGCCG
TGATCACCGACGAGTACAAGGTGCCCAGCAAGAAATTCAAGGTGCTGGGCAACACCGACCGGCACAGCAT
CAAGAAGAACCTGATCGGAGCCCTGCTGTTCGACAGCGGCGAAACAGCCGAGGCCACCCGGCTGAAGAGA
ACCGCCAGAAGAAGATACACCAGACGGAAGAACCGGATCTGCTATCTGCAAGAGATCTTCAGCAACGAGA
TGGCCAAGGTGGACGACAGCTTCTTCCACAGACTGGAAGAGTCCTTCCTGGTGGAAGAGGATAAGAAGCA
CGAGCGGCACCCCATCTTCGGCAACATCGTGGACGAGGTGGCCTACCACGAGAAGTACCCCACCATCTAC
CACCTGAGAAAGAAACTGGTGGACAGCACCGACAAGGCCGACCTGCGGCTGATCTATCTGGCCCTGGCCC
ACATGATCAAGTTCCGGGGCCACTTCCTGATCGAGGGCGACCTGAACCCCGACAACAGCGACGTGGACAA
GCTGTTCATCCAGCTGGTGCAGACCTACAACCAGCTGTTCGAGGAAAACCCCATCAACGCCAGCGGCGTG
GACGCCAAGGCCATCCTGTCTGCCAGACTGAGCAAGAGCAGACGGCTGGAAAATCTGATCGCCCAGCTGC
CCGGCGAGAAGAAGAATGGCCTGTTCGGAAACCTGATTGCCCTGAGCCTGGGCCTGACCCCCAACTTCAA
GAGCAACTTCGACCTGGCCGAGGATGCCAAACTGCAGCTGAGCAAGGACACCTACGACGACGACCTGGAC
AACCTGCTGGCCCAGATCGGCGACCAGTACGCCGACCTGTTTCTGGCCGCCAAGAACCTGTCCGACGCCA
TCCTGCTGAGCGACATCCTGAGAGTGAACACCGAGATCACCAAGGCCCCCCTGAGCGCCTCTATGATCAA
GAGATACGACGAGCACCACCAGGACCTGACCCTGCTGAAAGCTCTCGTGCGGCAGCAGCTGCCTGAGAAG
TACAAAGAGATTTTCTTCGACCAGAGCAAGAACGGCTACGCCGGCTACATTGACGGCGGAGCCAGCCAGG
AAGAGTTCTACAAGTTCATCAAGCCCATCCTGGAAAAGATGGACGGCACCGAGGAACTGCTCGTGAAGCT
GAACAGAGAGGACCTGCTGCGGAAGCAGCGGACCTTCGACAACGGCAGCATCCCCCACCAGATCCACCTG
GGAGAGCTGCACGCCATTCTGCGGCGGCAGGAAGATTTTTACCCATTCCTGAAGGACAACCGGGAAAAGA
TCGAGAAGATCCTGACCTTCCGCATCCCCTACTACGTGGGCCCTCTGGCCAGGGGAAACAGCAGATTCGC
CTGGATGACCAGAAAGAGCGAGGAAACCATCACCCCCTGGAACTTCGAGGAAGTGGTGGACAAGGGCGCT
TCCGCCCAGAGCTTCATCGAGCGGATGACCAACTTCGATAAGAACCTGCCCAACGAGAAGGTGCTGCCCA
AGCACAGCCTGCTGTACGAGTACTTCACCGTGTATAACGAGCTGACCAAAGTGAAATACGTGACCGAGGG
AATGAGAAAGCCCGCCTTCCTGAGCGGCGAGCAGAAAAAGGCCATCGTGGACCTGCTGTTCAAGACCAAC
CGGAAAGTGACCGTGAAGCAGCTGAAAGAGGACTACTTCAAGAAAATCGAGTGCTTCGACTCCGTGGAAA
TCTCCGGCGTGGAAGATCGGTTCAACGCCTCCCTGGGCACATACCACGATCTGCTGAAAATTATCAAGGA
CAAGGACTTCCTGGACAATGAGGAAAACGAGGACATTCTGGAAGATATCGTGCTGACCCTGACACTGTTT
GAGGACAGAGAGATGATCGAGGAACGGCTGAAAACCTATGCCCACCTGTTCGACGACAAAGTGATGAAGC
AGCTGAAGCGGCGGAGATACACCGGCTGGGGCAGGCTGAGCCGGAAGCTGATCAACGGCATCCGGGACAA
GCAGTCCGGCAAGACAATCCTGGATTTCCTGAAGTCCGACGGCTTCGCCAACAGAAACTTCATGCAGCTG
ATCCACGACGACAGCCTGACCTTTAAAGAGGACATCCAGAAAGCCCAGGTGTCCGGCCAGGGCGATAGCC
TGCACGAGCACATTGCCAATCTGGCCGGCAGCCCCGCCATTAAGAAGGGCATCCTGCAGACAGTGAAGGT
GGTGGACGAGCTCGTGAAAGTGATGGGCCGGCACAAGCCCGAGAACATCGTGATCGAAATGGCCAGAGAG
AACCAGACCACCCAGAAGGGACAGAAGAACAGCCGCGAGAGAATGAAGCGGATCGAAGAGGGCATCAAAG
AGCTGGGCAGCCAGATCCTGAAAGAACACCCCGTGGAAAACACCCAGCTGCAGAACGAGAAGCTGTACCT
GTACTACCTGCAGAATGGGCGGGATATGTACGTGGACCAGGAACTGGACATCAACCGGCTGTCCGACTAC
GATGTGGACCATATCGTGCCTCAGAGCTTTCTGAAGGACGACTCCATCGACAACAAGGTGCTGACCAGAA
GCGACAAGAACCGGGGCAAGAGCGACAACGTGCCCTCCGAAGAGGTCGTGAAGAAGATGAAGAACTACTG
GCGGCAGCTGCTGAACGCCAAGCTGATTACCCAGAGAAAGTTCGACAATCTGACCAAGGCCGAGAGAGGC
GGCCTGAGCGAACTGGATAAGGCCGGCTTCATCAAGAGACAGCTGGTGGAAACCCGGCAGATCACAAAGC
ACGTGGCACAGATCCTGGACTCCCGGATGAACACTAAGTACGACGAGAATGACAAGCTGATCCGGGAAGT
GAAAGTGATCACCCTGAAGTCCAAGCTGGTGTCCGATTTCCGGAAGGATTTCCAGTTTTACAAAGTGCGC
GAGATCAACAACTACCACCACGCCCACGACGCCTACCTGAACGCCGTCGTGGGAACCGCCCTGATCAAAA
AGTACCCTAAGCTGGAAAGCGAGTTCGTGTACGGCGACTACAAGGTGTACGACGTGCGGAAGATGATCGC
CAAGAGCGAGCAGGAAATCGGCAAGGCTACCGCCAAGTACTTCTTCTACAGCAACATCATGAACTTTTTC
AAGACCGAGATTACCCTGGCCAACGGCGAGATCCGGAAGCGGCCTCTGATCGAGACAAACGGCGAAACCG
GGGAGATCGTGTGGGATAAGGGCCGGGATTTTGCCACCGTGCGGAAAGTGCTGAGCATGCCCCAAGTGAA
TATCGTGAAAAAGACCGAGGTGCAGACAGGCGGCTTCAGCAAAGAGTCTATCCTGCCCAAGAGGAACAGC
GATAAGCTGATCGCCAGAAAGAAGGACTGGGACCCTAAGAAGTACGGCGGCTTCGACAGCCCCACCGTGG
CCTATTCTGTGCTGGTGGTGGCCAAAGTGGAAAAGGGCAAGTCCAAGAAACTGAAGAGTGTGAAAGAGCT
GCTGGGGATCACCATCATGGAAAGAAGCAGCTTCGAGAAGAATCCCATCGACTTTCTGGAAGCCAAGGGC
TACAAAGAAGTGAAAAAGGACCTGATCATCAAGCTGCCTAAGTACTCCCTGTTCGAGCTGGAAAACGGCC
GGAAGAGAATGCTGGCCTCTGCCGGCGAACTGCAGAAGGGAAACGAACTGGCCCTGCCCTCCAAATATGT
GAACTTCCTGTACCTGGCCAGCCACTATGAGAAGCTGAAGGGCTCCCCCGAGGATAATGAGCAGAAACAG
CTGTTTGTGGAACAGCACAAGCACTACCTGGACGAGATCATCGAGCAGATCAGCGAGTTCTCCAAGAGAG
TGATCCTGGCCGACGCTAATCTGGACAAAGTGCTGTCCGCCTACAACAAGCACCGGGATAAGCCCATCAG
AGAGCAGGCCGAGAATATCATCCACCTGTTTACCCTGACCAATCTGGGAGCCCCTGCCGCCTTCAAGTAC
TTTGACACCACCATCGACCGGAAGAGGTACACCAGCACCAAAGAGGTGCTGGACGCCACCCTGATCCACC
AGAGCATCACCGGCCTGTACGAGACACGGATCGACCTGTCTCAGCTGGGAGGTGACTCTGGCGGCTCAAA
AAGAACCGCCGACGGCAGCGAATTCGAGCCCAAGAAGAAGAGGAAAGTCTAACCGGTCATCATCACCATC
ACCATTGAGTTTAAACCCGCTGATCAGCCTCGACTGTGCCTTCTAGTTGCCAGCCATCTGTTGTTTGCCC
CTCCCCCGTGCCTTCCTTGACCCTGGAAGGTGCCACTCCCACTGTCCTTTCCTAATAAAATGAGGAAATT
GCATCGCATTGTCTGAGTAGGTGTCATTCTATTCTGGGGGGTGGGGTGGGGCAGGACAGCAAGGGGGAGG
ATTGGGAAGACAATAGCAGGCATGCTGGGGATGCGGTGGGCTCTATGGCTTCTGAGGCGGAAAGAACCAG
CTGGGGCTCGATACCGTCGACCTCTAGCTAGAGCTTGGCGTAATCATGGTCATAGCTGTTTCCTGTGTGA
AATTGTTATCCGCTCACAATTCCACACAACATACGAGCCGGAAGCATAAAGTGTAAAGCCTAGGGTGCCT
AATGAGTGAGCTAACTCACATTAATTGCGTTGCGCTCACTGCCCGCTTTCCAGTCGGGAAACCTGTCGTG
CCAGCTGCATTAATGAATCGGCCAACGCGCGGGGAGAGGCGGTTTGCGTATTGGGCGCTCTTCCGCTTCC
TCGCTCACTGACTCGCTGCGCTCGGTCGTTCGGCTGCGGCGAGCGGTATCAGCTCACTCAAAGGCGGTAA
TACGGTTATCCACAGAATCAGGGGATAACGCAGGAAAGAACATGTGAGCAAAAGGCCAGCAAAAGGCCAG
GAACCGTAAAAAGGCCGCGTTGCTGGCGTTTTTCCATAGGCTCCGCCCCCCTGACGAGCATCACAAAAAT
CGACGCTCAAGTCAGAGGTGGCGAAACCCGACAGGACTATAAAGATACCAGGCGTTTCCCCCTGGAAGCT
CCCTCGTGCGCTCTCCTGTTCCGACCCTGCCGCTTACCGGATACCTGTCCGCCTTTCTCCCTTCGGGAAG
CGTGGCGCTTTCTCATAGCTCACGCTGTAGGTATCTCAGTTCGGTGTAGGTCGTTCGCTCCAAGCTGGGC
TGTGTGCACGAACCCCCCGTTCAGCCCGACCGCTGCGCCTTATCCGGTAACTATCGTCTTGAGTCCAACC
CGGTAAGACACGACTTATCGCCACTGGCAGCAGCCACTGGTAACAGGATTAGCAGAGCGAGGTATGTAGG
CGGTGCTACAGAGTTCTTGAAGTGGTGGCCTAACTACGGCTACACTAGAAGAACAGTATTTGGTATCTGC
GCTCTGCTGAAGCCAGTTACCTTCGGAAAAAGAGTTGGTAGCTCTTGATCCGGCAAACAAACCACCGCTG
GTAGCGGTGGTTTTTTTGTTTGCAAGCAGCAGATTACGCGCAGAAAAAAAGGATCTCAAGAAGATCCTTT
GATCTTTTCTACGGGGTCTGACACTCAGTGGAACGAAAACTCACGTTAAGGGATTTTGGTCATGAGATTA
TCAAAAAGGATCTTCACCTAGATCCTTTTAAATTAAAAATGAAGTTTTAAATCAATCTAAAGTATATATG
AGTAAACTTGGTCTGACAGTTACCAATGCTTAATCAGTGAGGCACCTATCTCAGCGATCTGTCTATTTCG
TTCATCCATAGTTGCCTGACTCCCCGTCGTGTAGATAACTACGATACGGGAGGGCTTACCATCTGGCCCC
AGTGCTGCAATGATACCGCGAGACCCACGCTCACCGGCTCCAGATTTATCAGCAATAAACCAGCCAGCCG
GAAGGGCCGAGCGCAGAAGTGGTCCTGCAACTTTATCCGCCTCCATCCAGTCTATTAATTGTTGCCGGGA
AGCTAGAGTAAGTAGTTCGCCAGTTAATAGTTTGCGCAACGTTGTTGCCATTGCTACAGGCATCGTGGTG
TCACGCTCGTCGTTTGGTATGGCTTCATTCAGCTCCGGTTCCCAACGATCAAGGCGAGTTACATGATCCC
CCATGTTGTGCAAAAAAGCGGTTAGCTCCTTCGGTCCTCCGATCGTTGTCAGAAGTAAGTTGGCCGCAGT
GTTATCACTCATGGTTATGGCAGCACTGCATAATTCTCTTACTGTCATGCCATCCGTAAGATGCTTTTCT
GTGACTGGTGAGTACTCAACCAAGTCATTCTGAGAATAGTGTATGCGGCGACCGAGTTGCTCTTGCCCGG
CGTCAATACGGGATAATACCGCGCCACATAGCAGAACTTTAAAAGTGCTCATCATTGGAAAACGTTCTTC
GGGGCGAAAACTCTCAAGGATCTTACCGCTGTTGAGATCCAGTTCGATGTAACCCACTCGTGCACCCAAC
TGATCTTCAGCATCTTTTACTTTCACCAGCGTTTCTGGGTGAGCAAAAACAGGAAGGCAAAATGCCGCAA
AAAAGGGAATAAGGGCGACACGGAAATGTTGAATACTCATACTCTTCCTTTTTCAATATTATTGAAGCAT
TTATCAGGGTTATTGTCTCATGAGCGGATACATATTTGAATGTATTTAGAAAAATAAACAAATAGGGGTT
CCGCGCACATTTCCCCGAAAAGTGCCACCTGACGTCGACGGATCGGGAGATCGATCTCCCGATCCCCTAG
GGTCGACTCTCAGTACAATCTGCTCTGATGCCGCATAGTTAAGCCAGTATCTGCTCCCTGCTTGTGTGTT
GGAGGTCGCTGAGTAGTGCGCGAGCAAAATTTAAGCTACAACAAGGCAAGGCTTGACCGAC
